Addgene plasmid #158819: JGI_018283
Purpose: Rare earth element alcohol dehydrogenases
Depositing lab: Joint Genome Institute. Publication: Rare earth element alcohol dehydrogenases widely occur among globally distributed, numerically abundant and environmentally important microbes. Huang J, Yu Z, Groom J, Cheng JF, Tarver A, Yoshikuni Y, Chistoserdova L. ISME J. 2019 Aug;13(8):2005-2017. doi: 10.1038/s41396-019-0414-z. Epub 2019 Apr 5. PubMed 30952993.
Backbone
  Vector backbone: pCM80_PxoxF
  Vector type: Synthetic Biology
Growth in bacteria
  Bacterial resistance: Tetracycline, 10 μg/mL
  Growth temperature: 37°C
  Growth strain: Top10
  Copy number: Low Copy
Gene/Insert
  Gene/Insert name: Grimontia_1 (alt name: Batch190_p017)
  Species: Synthetic
  Cloning method: Gibson Cloning
Terms and licenses: Academic/Nonprofit Terms; Industry Terms: Not Available to Industry
Depositor comments: pCM80_PxoxF vector with Grimontia_1 insert, JGI ICE Registry: https://registry.jgi.doe.gov/entry/18283
How to cite: JGI_018283 was a gift from Joint Genome Institute (Addgene plasmid # 158819 ; http://n2t.net/addgene:158819 ; RRID:Addgene_158819)
