[The description below was written by a language model from this plasmid's Addgene catalogue record and pLannotate feature annotations shown in this document.]
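Description:
JGI_018283 is a 9.4 kb broad-host-range bacterial expression plasmid built on the pCM80_PxoxF backbone and catalogued as a synthetic biology vector. It carries two replication systems: the IncP oriV with its trans-acting initiator trfA, which supports maintenance in a wide range of Gram-negative bacteria, and a ColE1/pMB1-type origin for propagation in E. coli. The record lists it as low copy. An IncP oriT with traJ and a remnant of traI allows conjugative mobilisation from a donor that supplies the remaining transfer functions. Selection is by tetracycline, through the tetA efflux gene and its associated tetR regulator. Short fragments of bla, lacI, rop and bom are non-functional leftovers from the vector's assembly history.

The insert, Grimontia_1, is a synthetic gene introduced by Gibson cloning. Annotation matches it to ExaA, the quinoprotein ethanol dehydrogenase of Pseudomonas aeruginosa, which is consistent with the stated purpose of studying rare earth element-dependent alcohol dehydrogenases. The open reading frame of roughly 1.7 kb is preceded by a phage T7 gene 10 ribosome binding site and followed by a C-terminal polyhistidine tag, which would permit affinity purification. The backbone name implies expression from an xoxF promoter, but the feature table does not annotate one. The only annotated promoter is the lac promoter/operator with its CAP site, which lies upstream of the insert region, and a pUC-type multiple cloning site and lacZα fragment lie downstream. The insert name suggests a sequence derived from a Grimontia species, but the record lists the species only as synthetic. The construct appears to belong to a panel of candidate dehydrogenase genes made for expression and characterisation.
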