Features (pLannotate 1.2.2; 21 found; start..end, strand, type, name):
    325..347     +  RBS            RBS: efficient ribosome binding site from bacteriophage T7 gene 10 (Olins and Rangwala, 1989)
    393..2102    +  CDS            exaA (fragment): QEDH_PSEAE - Experimental evidence at protein level: Swiss-Prot protein existence level 1. Catalyzes the oxidation of ethanol and other primary alcohols to the corresponding aldehydes, except methanol, which is a very poor substrate. Uses a specific inducible cytochrome c550, encoded by the adjacent gene in the locus, as electron acceptor. Is a key enzyme of the carbon and energy metabolism during growth of P.aeruginosa on ethanol as the sole carbon and energy source. Is also able to use secondary alcohols as well as aminoalcohols like ethanolamine and 1- amino-2-propanol, and aldehydes as sub
   2136..2155    +  CDS            7xHis (fragment): 6xHis affinity tag
   2182..2238    -  misc_feature   MCS: pUC18/19 multiple cloning site
   2235..2392    +  CDS            lacZα (fragment): LacZα fragment of β-galactosidase; lacZ fragment
   2398..2497    -  misc_feature   bom (fragment): basis of mobility region from pBR322
   2599..2634    -  CDS            rop (fragment): Rop protein, which maintains plasmids at low copy number; rop
   2699..3341    -  CDS            TetR (fragment): tetracycline resistance regulatory protein; tetR
   3447..4646    +  CDS            TcR: tetracycline efflux protein; tetA; confers resistance to tetracycline
   4705..4857    -  CDS            tetR (fragment): TETR1_ECOLX - Experimental evidence at protein level: Swiss-Prot protein existence level 1. TetR is the repressor of the tetracycline resistance element; its N-terminal region forms a helix-turn-helix structure and binds DNA. Binding of tetracycline to TetR reduces the repressor affinity for the tetracycline resistance gene (tetA) promoter operator sites. From Escherichia coli.
   4877..6025    -  CDS            trfA: trans-acting replication protein that binds to and activates oriV
   6155..6259    -  CDS            traI (fragment): TRAI6_ECOLX - Experimental evidence at protein level: Swiss-Prot protein existence level 1. The initiation process of transfer DNA synthesis requires the interaction of at least three plasmid-specific components (TraH, I, and J) at the transfer origin resulting in the assembly of a specialised nucleoprotein complex - the relaxosome. Site- and strand-specific cleavage at the transfer origin is dependent on TraI and TraJ. From Escherichia coli.
   6297..6668    -  CDS            traJ: oriT-recognizing protein; traJ
   6701..6810    -  oriT           oriT: incP origin of transfer
   6963..7594    +  rep_origin     oriV: incP origin of replication
   7672..7885    +  CDS            bla(M) (fragment): β-lactamase lacking the signal sequence; bla(M); allows cytosolic expression of β-lactamase
   8057..8645    +  rep_origin     ori: high-copy-number ColE1/pMB1/pBR322/pUC origin of replication
   8828..8920    +  CDS            lacI (fragment): lac repressor; lacI; The lac repressor binds to the lac operator to inhibit transcription in E. coli. This inhibition can be relieved by adding lactose or isopropyl-β-D-thiogalactopyranoside (IPTG).
   8933..8954    +  protein_bind   CAP binding site: CAP binding activates transcription in the presence of cAMP. E. coli catabolite activator protein
   8969..8999    +  promoter       lac promoter: promoter for the E. coli lac operon
   9007..9023    +  protein_bind   lac operator: The lac repressor binds to the lac operator to inhibit transcription in E. coli. This inhibition can be relieved by adding lactose or isopropyl-β-D-thiogalactopyranoside (IPTG). lac repressor encoded by lacI
>Addgene plasmid #158819 | JGI_018283 | addgene full sequence | sequence record 316478 | Addgene NGS Result
GCAACGCAAAATGCTGAATTTAGCAGGCAAGTTTCCTGATAAAGGGCCCTGTGAGTGCGACATTCGACGC
GCGAAAGCGAGTTGACGGCGCCCGAAATTTTCTTAGAGTTCGTTCAAGCTTCGGTTTCGGGGAGCCGCTA
AGGGATGCGGACCCAGCCGGGTAAGTCGCCGGGAACTATGGAATAATCCTAATTTCTGTGCGGCAGGCGC
GAGCTGCCGGAGCGAATATCATCCCTGTCGCAAACAGCAGGTCAATCAACGGTGGGTAGCGGGCTGCTAT
CCAGCGGCGGATAAGACTTGTCGGAGGAATCCTCTAGAAATAATTTTGTTTAACTTTAAGAAGGAGATAT
ACCATGACCATCAAGTCGTTCAAGCGCTGCGGCCTCTACGCAGCGCTGAGCCTCGCGATGACCGCGTCGC
CCGTCTTCGCCGGCGTCACGGATAAGGACATCCTGGCCGATCAGGAAACGATCGAGGACGTCGTGACGTA
CGGGCTTGGCCTCCGCGGCCAGCGCTACAGCCCGATGGACACCATCAACCGCGAGACGGTGAAGGAAATC
CGGCCCGTCTGGGCCTTCTCGCTGGGCGGGGAGAAGCAGCGCGGCCAGGAGAGCCAGCCGATGGTCAAAG
ATGGCGTCATGTATATCACGGGCTCGTACTCGCGAGTGTTCGCCATCGACGCGAAAACGGGCGAGGAGCT
CTGGCAGTACGACGCGCGCCTGCCGGACGGGATTATGCCATGCTGCGATGTCATCAACCGGGGGGTCGCC
CTGTACGACGATCTCGTCATCTTTGGTACCCTTGACGCGAAGCTCGTCGCCCTGGACGCCAAGACGGGCA
AGACGCGGTGGAAGAAGACCGTGGACAACTACCAAGACGGCTATTCGATCACGGCCGCCCCGATCATCGT
CAAGGGCAAGGTGATCACGGGCGTCTCGGGCGGTGAGTTCGGCATCGTGGGTAAGGTGCGGGCGTATGAT
GCCAAGACCGGCAAGCTCGTCTGGGAGCGGCCGACCGTGGAGGGCCATATGGGCTACGTGTGGAAGGACG
GCAAGAAGACGGAGAACGGCATCTCGGGCGGCGCCCCCGGCAAGACCTGGCCGGCGGACCTCTGGAAGAG
CGGCGGCGCCGCCCCGTGGCTCGGCGGTACTTACGATGCCGACACCGACCTGCTCTTCTTCGGCACCGGC
AACCCGGCCCCGTGGAACTCTCACATGCGTCCGGGCGACAACCTCTTCTCCTCCTCTCGGCTTGCGATTG
ACCCGGATGACGGCAAGATCGTCTGGCACTTCCAGACCACCCCCCATGACGGTTGGGATTTCGACGGCGT
GAATGAGCTTATCGCGTTCGACTACACCGAGAACGGGAAGAAGGTCAAGGCCGCGGCCACCGCCGACCGG
AACGGCTTCTTCTACGTCCTGAATCGCACGAACGGCGACTTCATCCGCGGGTTCCCGTTCGTGAACGAGA
TCTCGTGGGCTACCGGCCTCGACGACAAGGGCCGCCCGCTGTACGTGAAGGATAACCGCCCGGGCAACCC
GTCGGGCGAGAAGCAGGGTAAGACAGTCGAGGCTGTCCCTTCGTTCCTCGGTGGCAAGAACTGGATGCCG
ATGGCCTACTCGCCGGACACCGGACTGTTCTACGTCCCCGCCAACGAGTGGAAGATGGACATCTGGAATG
AGCCCGTCGCCTACAAGAAGGGCGCCGCCTATCTGGGGGCGGGCTTCACCATCAAGACGCTAAACGACGA
GTACATCGGAGCCCTCCGGGCGTATGATCCCAAGACCGGCGAGCGCGTGTGGGAGTACAAGAACTACGCC
CCTCTCTGGGGAGGCGTCATGACCACCGCCGGGGGCCTGGTCTTCACCGGCAATCCGGAGGGCTATCTGA
TGGCGTTCGATGATAAGACCGGCGAACTCCTCTACAAGTTTAATACGGGCAGCGGAATCGTCGGTTCCCC
CGTCACCTGGGAGATGGACGGCGAGCAGTACGTGAGCGTGCTCTCCGGCTGGGGCGGCGCCGTCCCGCTG
TGGGGCGGGGACGTCGCCAAACGGGTCAAGGACTTTAACCAGGGCGGCATGGTCTGGACATTCAAGCTGC
CGAAGTCGGCCGAAAACCTCTATTTTCAGGGACATCATCACCATCACCATCACCACTGACAGCTATGACC
ATGATTACGCCAAGCTTGCATGCCTGCAGGTCGACTCTAGAGGATCCCCGGGTACCGAGCTCGAATTCAC
TGGCCGTCGTTTTACAACGTCGTGACTGGGAAAACCCTGGCGTTACCCAACTTAATCGCCTTGCAGCACA
TCCCCCTTTCGCCAGCTGGCGTAATAGCGAAGAGGCCCGCACCGATCGCCCTTCCCAACAGTTGCGCAGC
CTGAATGGCGAATGGCGCCTGATGCGGTATTTTCTCCTTACGCATCTGTGCGGTATTTCACACCGCATAT
GGTGCACTCTCAGTACAATCTGCTCTGATGCCGCATAGTTAAGCCAGCCCCGACACCCGCCAACACCCGC
TGACGCGCCCTGACGGGCTTGTATGCTCCCGGCATCCGCTTACAGACAAGCTGTGACCGTCTCCGGGAGC
TGCATGTGTCAGAGGTTTTCACCGTCATCACCGAAACGCGCGAGACGAAAGGGCCTCGTGATACGCCTAT
TTTTATAGGTTAATGTCATGATAATAATGGTTTCTTAGCACCCTTTCTCGGTCCTTCAACGTTCCTGACA
ACGAGCCTCCTTTTCGCCAATCCATCGACAATCACCGCGAGTCCCTGCTCGAACGCTGCGTCCGGACCGG
CTTCGTCGAAGGCGTCTATCGCGGCCCGCAACAGCGGCGAGAGCGGAGCCTGTTCAACGGTGCCGCCGCG
CTCGCCGGCATCGCTGTCGCCGGCCTGCTCCTCAAGCACGGCCCCAACAGTGAAGTAGCTGATTGTCATC
AGCGCATTGACGGCGTCCCCGGCCGAAAAACCCGCCTCGCAGAGGAAGCGAAGCTGCGCGTCGGCCGTTT
CCATCTGCGGTGCGCCCGGTCGCGTGCCGGCATGGATGCGCGCGCCATCGCGGTAGGCGAGCAGCGCCTG
CCTGAAGCTGCGGGCATTCCCGATCAGAAATGAGCGCCAGTCGTCGTCGGCTCTCGGCACCGAATGCGTA
TGATTCTCCGCCAGCATGGCTTCGGCCAGTGCGTCGAGCAGCGCCCGCTTGTTCCTGAAGTGCCAGTAAA
GCGCCGGCTGCTGAACCCCCAACCGTTCCGCCAGTTTGCGTGTCGTCAGACCGTCTACGCCGACCTCGTT
CAACAGGTCCAGGGCGGCACGGATCACTGTATTCGGCTGCAACTTTGTCATGCTTGACACTTTATCACTG
ATAAACATAATATGTCCACCAACTTATCAGTGATAAAGAATCCGCGCGTTCAATCGGACCAGCGGAGGCT
GGTCCGGAGGCCAGACGTGAAACCCAACATACCCCTGATCGTAATTCTGAGCACTGTCGCGCTCGACGCT
GTCGGCATCGGCCTGATTATGCCGGTGCTGCCGGGCCTCCTGCGCGATCTGGTTCACTCGAACGACGTCA
CCGCCCACTATGGCATTCTGCTGGCGCTGTATGCGTTGGTGCAATTTGCCTGCGCACCTGTGCTGGGCGC
GCTGTCGGATCGTTTCGGGCGGCGGCCAATCTTGCTCGTCTCGCTGGCCGGCGCCACTGTCGACTACGCC
ATCATGGCGACAGCGCCTTTCCTTTGGGTTCTCTATATCGGGCGGATCGTGGCCGGCATCACCGGGGCGA
CTGGGGCGGTAGCCGGCGCTTATATTGCCGATATCACTGATGGCGATGAGCGCGCGCGGCACTTCGGCTT
CATGAGCGCCTGTTTCGGGTTCGGGATGGTCGCGGGACCTGTGCTCGGTGGGCTGATGGGCGGTTTCTCC
CCCCACGCTCCGTTCTTCGCCGCGGCAGCCTTGAACGGCCTCAATTTCCTGACGGGCTGTTTCCTTTTGC
CGGAGTCGCACAAAGGCGAACGCCGGCCGTTACGCCGGGAGGCTCTCAACCCGCTCGCTTCGTTCCGGTG
GGCCCGGGGCATGACCGTCGTCGCCGCCCTGATGGCGGTCTTCTTCATCATGCAACTTGTCGGACAGGTG
CCGGCCGCGCTTTGGGTCATTTTCGGCGAGGATCGCTTTCACTGGGACGCGACCACGATCGGCATTTCGC
TTGCCGCATTTGGCATTCTGCATTCACTCGCCCAGGCAATGATCACCGGCCCTGTAGCCGCCCGGCTCGG
CGAAAGGCGGGCACTCATGCTCGGAATGATTGCCGACGGCACAGGCTACATCCTGCTTGCCTTCGCGACA
CGGGGATGGATGGCGTTCCCGATCATGGTCCTGCTTGCTTCGGGTGGCATCGGAATGCCGGCGCTGCAAG
CAATGTTGTCCAGGCAGGTGGATGAGGAACGTCAGGGGCAGCTGCAAGGCTCACTGGCGGCGCTCACCAG
CCTGACCTCGATCGTCGGACCCCTCCTCTTCACGGCGATCTATGCGGCTTCTATAACAACGTGGAACGGG
TGGGCATGGATTGCAGGCGCTGCCCTCTACTTGCTCTGCCTGCCGGCGCTGCGTCGCGGGCTTTGGAGCG
GCGCAGGGCAACGAGCCGATCGCTGATCGTGGAAACGATAGGCCTATGCCATGCGGGTCAAGGCGACTTC
CGGCAAGCTATACGCGCCCTAGAATTGTCAATTTTAATCCTCTGTTTATCGGCAGTTCGTAGAGCGCGCC
GTGCGTCCCGAGCGATACTGAGCGAAGCAAGTGCGTCGAGCAGTGCCCGCTTGTTCCTGAAATGCCAGTA
AAGCGCTGGCTGCTGAACCCCCAGCCGGAACTGACCCCACAAGGCCCTAGCGTTTGCAATGCACCAGGTC
ATCATTGACCCAGGCGTGTTCCACCAGGCCGCTGCCTCGCAACTCTTCGCAGGCTTCGCCGACCTGCTCG
CGCCACTTCTTCACGCGGGTGGAATCCGATCCGCACATGAGGCGGAAGGTTTCCAGCTTGAGCGGGTACG
GCTCCCGGTGCGAGCTGAAATAGTCGAACATCCGTCGGGCCGTCGGCGACAGCTTGCGGTACTTCTCCCA
TATGAATTTCGTGTAGTGGTCGCCAGCAAACAGCACGACGATTTCCTCGTCGATCAGGACCTGGCAACGG
GACGTTTTCTTGCCACGGTCCAGGACGCGGAAGCGGTGCAGCAGCGACACCGATTCCAGGTGCCCAACGC
GGTCGGACGTGAAGCCCATCGCCGTCGCCTGTAGGCGCGACAGGCATTCCTCGGCCTTCGTGTAATACCG
GCCATTGATCGACCAGCCCAGGTCCTGGCAAAGCTCGTAGAACGTGAAGGTGATCGGCTCGCCGATAGGG
GTGCGCTTCGCGTACTCCAACACCTGCTGCCACACCAGTTCGTCATCGTCGGCCCGCAGCTCGACGCCGG
TGTAGGTGATCTTCACGTCCTTGTTGACGTGGAAAATGACCTTGTTTTGCAGCGCCTCGCGCGGGATTTT
CTTGTTGCGCGTGGTGAACAGGGCAGAGCGGGCCGTGTCGTTTGGCATCGCTCGCATCGTGTCCGGCCAC
GGCGCAATATCGAACAAGGAAAGCTGCATTTCCTTGATCTGCTGCTTCGTGTGTTTCAGCAACGCGGCCT
GCTTGGCCTCGCTGACCTGTTTTGCCAGGTCCTCGCCGGCGGTTTTTCGCTTCTTGGTCGTCATAGTTCC
TCGCGTGTCGATGGTCATCGACTTCGCCAAACCTGCCGCCTCCTGTTCGAGACGACGCGAACGCTCCACG
GCGGCCGATGGCGCGGGCAGGGCAGGGGGAGCCAGTTGCACGCTGTCGCGCTCGATCTTGGCCGTAGCTT
GCTGGACCATCGAGCCGACGGACTGGAAGGTTTCGCGGGGCGCACGCATGACGGTGCGGCTTGCGATGGT
TTCGGCATCCTCGGCGGAAAACCCCGCGTCGATCAGTTCTTGCCTGTATGCCTTCCGGTCAAACGTCCGA
TTCATTCACCCTCCTTGCGGGATTGCCCCGACTCACGCCGGGGCAATGTGCCCTTATTCCTGATTTGACC
CGCCTGGTGCCTTGGTGTCCAGATAATCCACCTTATCGGCAATGAAGTCGGTCCCGTAGACCGTCTGGCC
GTCCTTCTCGTACTTGGTATTCCGAATCTTGCCCTGCACGAATACCAGCTCCGCGAAGTCGCTCTTCTTG
ATGGAGCGCATGGGGACGTGCTTGGCAATCACGCGCACCCCCCGGCCGTTTTAGCGGCTAAAAAAGTCAT
GGCTCTGCCCTCGGGCGGACCACGCCCATCATGACCTTGCCAAGCTCGTCCTGCTTCTCTTCGATCTTCG
CCAGCAGGGCGAGGATCGTGGCATCACCGAACCGCGCCGTGCGCGGGTCGTCGGTGAGCCAGAGTTTCAG
CAGGCCGCCCAGGCGGCCCAGGTCGCCATTGATGCGGGCCAGCTCGCGGACGTGCTCATAGTCCACGACG
CCCGTGATTTTGTAGCCCTGGCCGACGGCCAGCAGGTAGGCCTACAGGCTCATGCCGGCCGCCGCCGCCT
TTTCCTCAATCGCTCTTCGTTCGTCTGGAAGGCAGTACACCTTGATAGGTGGGCTGCCCTTCCTGGTTGG
CTTGGTTTCATCAGCCATCCGCTTGCCCTCATCTGTTACGCCGGCGGTAGCCGGCCAGCCTCGCAGAGCA
GGATTCCCGTTGAGCACCGCCAGGTGCGAATAAGGGACAGTGAAGAAGGAACACCCGCTCGCGGGTGGGC
CTACTTCACCTATCCTGCCCGGCTGACGCCGTTGGATACACCAAGGAAAGTCTACACGAACCCTTTGGCA
AAATCCTGTATATCGTGCGAAAAAGGATGGATATACCGAAAAAATCGCTATAATGACCCCGAAGCAGGGT
TATGCAGCGGAAAAGATCCGTCGACCCTTTCCGACGCTCACCGGGCTGGTTGCCCTCGCCGCTGGGCTGG
CGGCCGTCTATGGCCCTGCAAACGCGCCAGAAACGCCGTCGAAGCCGTGTGCGAGACACCGCGGCCGCCG
GCGTTGTGGATACCTCGCGGAAAACTTGGCCCTCACTGACAGATGAGGGGCGGACGTTGACACTTGAGGG
GCCGACTCACCCGGCGCGGCGTTGACAGATGAGGGGCAGGCTCGATTTCGGCCGGCGACGTGGAGCTGGC
CAGCCTCGCAAATCGGCGAAAACGCCTGATTTTACGCGAGTTTCCCACAGATGATGTGGACAAGCCTGGG
GATAAGTGCCCTGCGGTATTGACACTTGAGGGGCGCGACTACTGACAGATGAGGGGCGCGATCCTTGACA
CTTGAGGGGCAGAGTGCTGACAGATGAGGGGCGCACCTATTGACATTTGAGGGGCTGTCCACAGGCAGAA
AATCCAGCATTTGCAAGGGTTTCCGCCCGTTTTTCGGCCACCGCTAACCTGTCTTTTAACCTGCTTTTAA
ACCAATATTTATAAACCTTGTTTTTAACCAGGGCTGCGCCCTGTGCGCGTGACCGCGCACGCCGAAGGGG
GGTGCCCCCCCTTCTCGAACCCTCCCGGCCCGCTAACGCGGGCCTCCCATCCCCCCAGGGGCTGCGCCCC
TCGGCCGCGAACGGCCTCACCCCAAAAATGGCAGCCAAGCTGACCACTTCTGCGCTCGGCCCTTCCGGCT
GGCTGGTTTATTGCTGATAAATCTGGAGCCGGTGAGCGTGGGTCTCGCGGTATCATTGCAGCACTGGGGC
CAGATGGTAAGCCCTCCCGTATCGTAGTTATCTACACGACGGGGAGTCAGGCAACTATGGATGAACGAAA
TAGACAGATCGCTGAGATAGGTGCCTCACTGATTAAGCATTGGTAACTGTCAGACCAAGTTTACTCATAT
ATACTTTAGATTGATTTAAAACTTCATTTTTAATTTAAAAGGATCTAGGTGAAGATCCTTTTTGATAATC
TCATGACCAAAATCCCTTAACGTGAGTTTTCGTTCCACTGAGCGTCAGACCCCGTAGAAAAGATCAAAGG
ATCTTCTTGAGATCCTTTTTTTCTGCGCGTAATCTGCTGCTTGCAAACAAAAAAACCACCGCTACCAGCG
GTGGTTTGTTTGCCGGATCAAGAGCTACCAACTCTTTTTCCGAAGGTAACTGGCTTCAGCAGAGCGCAGA
TACCAAATACTGTTCTTCTAGTGTAGCCGTAGTTAGGCCACCACTTCAAGAACTCTGTAGCACCGCCTAC
ATACCTCGCTCTGCTAATCCTGTTACCAGTGGCTGCTGCCAGTGGCGATAAGTCGTGTCTTACCGGGTTG
GACTCAAGACGATAGTTACCGGATAAGGCGCAGCGGTCGGGCTGAACGGGGGGTTCGTGCACACAGCCCA
GCTTGGAGCGAACGACCTACACCGAACTGAGATACCTACAGCGTGAGCTATGAGAAAGCGCCACGCTTCC
CGAAGGGAGAAAGGCGGACAGGTATCCGGTAAGCGGCAGGGTCGGAACAGGAGAGCGCACGAGGGAGCTT
CCAGGGGGAAACGCCTGGTATCTTTATAGTCCTGTCGGGTTTCGCCACCTCTGACTTGAGCGTCGATTTT
TGTGATGCTCGTCAGGGGGGCGGAGCCTATGGAAAAACGCCAGCAACGCGGCCTTTTTACGGTTCCTGGC
CTTTTGCTGGCCTTTTGCTCACATGTTCTTTCCTGCGTTATCCCCTGATTCTGTGGATAACCGTATTACC
GCCTTTGAGTGAGCTGATACCGCTCGCCGCAGCCGAACGACCGAGCGCAGCGAGTCAGTGAGCGAGGAAG
CGGAAGAGCGCCCAATACGCAAACCGCCTCTCCCCGCGCGTTGGCCGATTCATTAATGCAGCTGGCACGA
CAGGTTTCCCGACTGGAAAGCGGGCAGTGAGCGCAACGCAATTAATGTGAGTTAGCTCACTCATTAGGCA
CCCCAGGCTTTACACTTTATGCTTCCGGCTCGTATGTTGTGTGGAATTGTGAGCGGATAACAATTTCACA
CAGGAAACAGCTATGACCATGATTACGCCAAGCTAGCTTCCCGCTTGGTCGGGCCGCTTCGCGAGGGCCC
GTTGACGACAACGGTGCGATGGGTCCCGGCCCCGGTCAAGACGATGCCAATACGTTGCGACACTACGCCT
TGGCACTTTTAGAATTGCCTTATCGTCCTGATAAGAAATGTCCGACCAGCTAAAGACATCGCGTCCAATC
AAAGCCTAGAAAATATAGGCGAAGGGACGCTAATAAGTCTTTCATAAGACCGCGCAAATCTAAAAATATC
CTTAGATTCACGATGCGGCACTTCGGATGACTTCCGAGCGAGCCTGGAACCTCAGAAAAACGTCTGAGAG
ATACCGCGGATCTCACACAGGAAATTTC
