>Addgene plasmid #158819 | JGI_018283 | depositor partial sequence | sequence record 306529 | gene insert with vector overlaps
GACTTGTCGGAGGAATCCTCTAGAAATAATTTTGTTTAACTTTAAGAAGGAGATATACCATGACCATCAA
GTCGTTCAAGCGCTGCGGCCTCTACGCAGCGCTGAGCCTCGCGATGACCGCGTCGCCCGTCTTCGCCGGC
GTCACGGATAAGGACATCCTGGCCGATCAGGAAACGATCGAGGACGTCGTGACGTACGGGCTTGGCCTCC
GCGGCCAGCGCTACAGCCCGATGGACACCATCAACCGCGAGACGGTGAAGGAAATCCGGCCCGTCTGGGC
CTTCTCGCTGGGCGGGGAGAAGCAGCGCGGCCAGGAGAGCCAGCCGATGGTCAAAGATGGCGTCATGTAT
ATCACGGGCTCGTACTCGCGAGTGTTCGCCATCGACGCGAAAACGGGCGAGGAGCTCTGGCAGTACGACG
CGCGCCTGCCGGACGGGATTATGCCATGCTGCGATGTCATCAACCGGGGGGTCGCCCTGTACGACGATCT
CGTCATCTTTGGTACCCTTGACGCGAAGCTCGTCGCCCTGGACGCCAAGACGGGCAAGACGCGGTGGAAG
AAGACCGTGGACAACTACCAAGACGGCTATTCGATCACGGCCGCCCCGATCATCGTCAAGGGCAAGGTGA
TCACGGGCGTCTCGGGCGGTGAGTTCGGCATCGTGGGTAAGGTGCGGGCGTATGATGCCAAGACCGGCAA
GCTCGTCTGGGAGCGGCCGACCGTGGAGGGCCATATGGGCTACGTGTGGAAGGACGGCAAGAAGACGGAG
AACGGCATCTCGGGCGGCGCCCCCGGCAAGACCTGGCCGGCGGACCTCTGGAAGAGCGGCGGCGCCGCCC
CGTGGCTCGGCGGTACTTACGATGCCGACACCGACCTGCTCTTCTTCGGCACCGGCAACCCGGCCCCGTG
GAACTCTCACATGCGTCCGGGCGACAACCTCTTCTCCTCCTCTCGGCTTGCGATTGACCCGGATGACGGC
AAGATCGTCTGGCACTTCCAGACCACCCCCCATGACGGTTGGGATTTCGACGGCGTGAATGAGCTTATCG
CGTTCGACTACACCGAGAACGGGAAGAAGGTCAAGGCCGCGGCCACCGCCGACCGGAACGGCTTCTTCTA
CGTCCTGAATCGCACGAACGGCGACTTCATCCGCGGGTTCCCGTTCGTGAACGAGATCTCGTGGGCTACC
GGCCTCGACGACAAGGGCCGCCCGCTGTACGTGAAGGATAACCGCCCGGGCAACCCGTCGGGCGAGAAGC
AGGGTAAGACAGTCGAGGCTGTCCCTTCGTTCCTCGGTGGCAAGAACTGGATGCCGATGGCCTACTCGCC
GGACACCGGACTGTTCTACGTCCCCGCCAACGAGTGGAAGATGGACATCTGGAATGAGCCCGTCGCCTAC
AAGAAGGGCGCCGCCTATCTGGGGGCGGGCTTCACCATCAAGACGCTAAACGACGAGTACATCGGAGCCC
TCCGGGCGTATGATCCCAAGACCGGCGAGCGCGTGTGGGAGTACAAGAACTACGCCCCTCTCTGGGGAGG
CGTCATGACCACCGCCGGGGGCCTGGTCTTCACCGGCAATCCGGAGGGCTATCTGATGGCGTTCGATGAT
AAGACCGGCGAACTCCTCTACAAGTTTAATACGGGCAGCGGAATCGTCGGTTCCCCCGTCACCTGGGAGA
TGGACGGCGAGCAGTACGTGAGCGTGCTCTCCGGCTGGGGCGGCGCCGTCCCGCTGTGGGGCGGGGACGT
CGCCAAACGGGTCAAGGACTTTAACCAGGGCGGCATGGTCTGGACATTCAAGCTGCCGAAGTCGGCCGAA
AACCTCTATTTTCAGGGACATCATCACCATCACCATCACCACTGACAGCT
